Addgene plasmid #37001: p3xFLAG-THAP11-rescue
Depositing lab: Debu Chakravarti. Depositing organization: Northwestern University. Publication: A Transcriptional Regulatory Role of the THAP11-HCF-1 Complex in Colon Cancer Cell Function. Parker JB, Palchaudhuri S, Yin H, Wei J, Chakravarti D. Mol Cell Biol. 2012 May;32(9):1654-70. Epub 2012 Feb 27. 10.1128/MCB.06033-11 PubMed 22371484.
Backbone
  Vector backbone: p3xFLAG-CMV14
  Backbone manufacturer: Sigma
  Backbone size w/o insert (bp): 6300
  Vector type: Mammalian Expression
  Selectable markers: Neomycin (select with G418)
Growth in bacteria
  Bacterial resistance: Ampicillin, 100 μg/mL
  Growth temperature: 37°C
  Growth strain: DH5alpha
  Copy number: High Copy
Gene/Insert
  Gene/Insert name: THAP11
  Species: H. sapiens (human)
  Mutation: Mutations were generated at codons 273-275 converting GAA GTG AAG to GAG GTC AAA and at codons 295-297 converting GAA CTG CGT to GAG CTC CGC
  Entrez Gene: THAP11 (a.k.a. HRIHFB2206, CTG-B43a, CTG-B45d, RONIN)
  Tag / fusion protein: 3xFLAG (C terminal on backbone)
  Cloning method: Restriction Enzyme; 5′ cloning site HindIII (not destroyed); 3′ cloning site XbaI (not destroyed)
  Sequencing primers: 5′ CMV fwd
Terms and licenses: Academic/Nonprofit Terms; Industry Terms: Not Available to Industry
How to cite: p3xFLAG-THAP11-rescue was a gift from Debu Chakravarti (Addgene plasmid # 37001 ; http://n2t.net/addgene:37001 ; RRID:Addgene_37001)
