[The description below was written by a language model from this plasmid's Addgene catalogue record.]
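Description:
p3xFLAG-THAP11-rescue is a mammalian expression plasmid built on the commercial p3xFLAG-CMV14 backbone (about 6.3 kb without insert). It is maintained in E. coli as a high-copy plasmid under ampicillin selection, and it carries a neomycin resistance marker so that transfected mammalian cells can be selected with G418, allowing stable as well as transient expression. The backbone name and the CMV forward sequencing primer point to the CMV promoter as the driver of the insert, although the record does not list the promoter as a separate field and no feature table is provided.

The insert is human THAP11 (also known as RONIN), cloned between HindIII and XbaI sites that are both retained. It is in frame with the backbone-encoded 3xFLAG epitope at the C terminus of the protein, which allows detection and immunoprecipitation with anti-FLAG antibodies. The coding sequence carries third-position nucleotide changes at two clusters, codons 273-275 and codons 295-297. All six substitutions are synonymous, so the encoded protein is unchanged (Glu-Val-Lys and Glu-Leu-Arg are preserved).

Silent changes of this kind, together with the "rescue" name, are consistent with an RNAi-resistant cDNA: the altered sequence would escape si/shRNAs that target the endogenous transcript, so tagged THAP11 could be re-expressed in knockdown cells to confirm that a phenotype is specific. The record does not state this purpose explicitly. The associated study concerns the transcriptional regulatory role of the THAP11–HCF-1 complex in colon cancer cells.
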