>Addgene plasmid #37001 | p3xFLAG-THAP11-rescue | addgene partial sequence | sequence record 47133 | CMV-F 5'-CGCAAATGGGCGGTAGGCGTG-3'
CGTCAGAATTAAGCTTGCCATGCCTGGCTTTACGTGCTGCGCTGCTNGGCTGCTACAACAACTCGCACCG
GGACAAGGCGCTGCACTTCTACACGTTTCCAAAGGACGCTGAGTTGCGGCGCCTCTGGCTCAAGAACGTG
TCGCGTGCCGGCGTCAGTGGGTGCTTCTCCACCTTCCAGCCCACCACAGGCCACCGTCTCTGCAGCGTTC
ACTTCCAGGGCGGCCGCAAGACCTACACGGTACGCGTCCCCACCATCTTCCCGCTGCGCGGCGTCAATGA
GCGCAAAGTAGCGCGCAGACCCGCTGGGGCCGCGGCCGCCCGCCGCAGGCAGCAGCAGCAACAGCAGCAG
CAGCAGCAACAGCAGCAACAGCAGCAGCAGCAGCAACAGCAGCAGCAGCAGCAGCAGCAGCAGTCCTCAC
CCTCTGCCTCCACTGCCCAGACTGCCCAGCTGCAGCCGAACCTGGTATCTGCTTCCGCGGCCGTGCTTCT
CACCCTTCAGGCCACTGTAGACAGCAGTCAGGCTCCGGGATCCGTACAGCCGGCGCCCATCACTCCCACT
GGAGAAGACGTGAAGCCCATCGATCTCACAGTGCAAGTGGAGTTTGCAGCCGCAGAGGGCGCAGCCGCTG
CGGCCGCCGCGTCGGAGTTACAGGCTGCTACCGCAGGGCTGGAGGCTGCCGAGTGCCCTATGGGCCCCCA
GTTGGTGGTGGTAGGGGAAGAGGGCTTCCCTGATACTGGCTCCGACCATTCGTACTCCTTGTCGTCAGGC
ACCCACGGAGGAGGAGCTCCTGCGCAAGCTGAATGAGCAGCGGGACATCCTGGCTCTGATGGGAGGTCAA
AAATGAAAGAGATGAAAGGCAGCATTCGCCACCTGCGTCTCACTGAGGCCAAGCTGCGCGAAGA
