>Addgene plasmid #37001 | p3xFLAG-THAP11-rescue | depositor partial sequence | sequence record 47161 | Insert
GCCATGCCTGGCTTTACGTGCTGCGTGCCAGGCTGCTACAACAACTCGCACCGGGACAAGGCGCTGCACT
TCTACACGTTTCCAAAGGACGCTGAGTTGCGGCGCCTCTGGCTCAAGAACGTGTCGCGTGCCGGCGTCAG
TGGGTGCTTCTCCACCTTCCAGCCCACCACAGGCCACCGTCTCTGCAGCGTTCACTTCCAGGGCGGCCGC
AAGACCTACACGGTACGCGTCCCCACCATCTTCCCGCTGCGCGGCGTCAATGAGCGCAAAGTAGCGCGCA
GACCCGCTGGGGCCGCGGCCGCCCGCCGCAGGCAGCAGCAGCAACAGCAGCAGCAGCAGCAACAGCAGCA
ACAGCAGCAGCAGCAGCAACAGCAGCAGCAGCAGCAGCAGCAGCAGTCCTCACCCTCTGCCTCCACTGCC
CAGACTGCCCAGCTGCAGCCGAACCTGGTATCTGCTTCCGCGGCCGTGCTTCTCACCCTTCAGGCCACTG
TAGACAGCAGTCAGGCTCCGGGATCCGTACAGCCGGCGCCCATCACTCCCACTGGAGAAGACGTGAAGCC
CATCGATCTCACAGTGCAAGTGGAGTTTGCAGCCGCAGAGGGCGCAGCCGCTGCGGCCGCCGCGTCGGAG
TTACAGGCTGCTACCGCAGGGCTGGAGGCTGCCGAGTGCCCTATGGGCCCCCAGTTGGTGGTGGTAGGGG
AAGAGGGCTTCCCTGATACTGGCTCCGACCATTCGTACTCCTTGTCGTCAGGCACCACGGAGGAGGAGCT
CCTGCGCAAGCTGAATGAGCAGCGGGACATCCTGGCTCTGATGGAGGTCAAAATGAAAGAGATGAAAGGC
AGCATTCGCCACCTGCGTCTCACTGAGGCCAAGCTGCGCGAAGAGCTCCGCGAGAAGGATCGGCTGCTTG
CCATGGCTGTCATCCGCAAGAAGCACGGAATG
